>Addgene plasmid #203001 | Salsa-BC160-P2F4 | addgene full sequence | sequence record 421357 | Addgene NGS Result
AGCGCCCAATACGCAAACCGCCTCTCCCCGCGCGTTGGCCGATTCATTAATGCAGTCGAGGGATCTCCAT
AAGAGAAGAGGGACAGCTATGACTGGGAGTAGTCAGGAGAGGAGGAAAAATCTGGCTAGTAAAACATGTA
AGGAAAATTTTAGGGATGTTAAAGAAAAAAATAACACAAAACAAAATATAAAAAAAATCTAACCTCAAGT
CAAGGCTTTTCTATGGAATAAGGAATGGACAGCAGGGGGCTGTTTCATATACTGATGACCTCTTTATAGC
CAACCTTTGTTCATGGCAGCCAGCATATGGGCATATGTTGCCAAACTCTAAACCAAATACTCATTCTGAT
GTTTTAAATGATTTGCCCTCCCATATGTCCTTCCGAGTGAGAGACACAAAAAATTCCAACACACTATTGC
AATGAAAATAAATTTCCTTTATTAGCCAGAAGTCAGATGCTCAAGGGGCTTCATGATGTCCCCATAATTT
TTGGCAGAGGGAAAAAGATCGATCTCAGTGGTATTTGTGAGCCAGGGCATTGGCCACACCAGCCACCACC
TTCTGATAGGCAGCCTGCACCTGAGGAGTGAATTCTTTGCCAAAATGATGAGACAGCACAACAACCAGCA
CGTTGCCCAGGAGCTGTAGGAAAGAGAAGAAGGCATGAACATGGTTAGCAGAGGGGCCCGGTTTGGACTC
AGAGTATTTTATCCTCATCTCAAACAGTGTATATCATTGTAACCATAAAGAGAAAGGCAGGATGATGACC
AGGGTGTAGTTGTTTCTACCAATAAGAATATTTCCACGCCAGCCAGAATTTATATGCAGAAATATTCTAC
CTTATCATTTAATTATAACAATTGTTCTCTAAAACTGTGCTGAAGTACAATATAATATACCCTGATTGCC
TTGAAAAAAAAGTGATTAGAGAAAGTACTTACAATCTGACAAATAAACAAAAGTGAATTTAAAAATTCGT
TACAAATGCAAGCTAAAGTTTAACGAAAAAGTTACAGAAAATGAAAAGAAAATAAGAGGAGACAATGGTT
GTCAACAGAGTAGAAAGTGAAAGAAACAAAATTATCATGAGGGTCCATGGTGATACAAGGGACATCTTCC
CATTCTAAACAACACCCTGAAAACTTTGCCCCCTCCATATAACATGAATTTTACAATAGCGAAAAAGAAA
GAACAATCAAGGGTCCCCAAACTCACCCTGAAGTTCTCAGCTCTAGAGATATCGTCGAGGCCGCGCTAGC
GTTTAAACTGTCGACCTTAATTAAGAGATCTGCTCGAGGCGCGTCAGCTGACTAGAGGATCCCCGGGTAC
CGAGCTCGAATTCGGGGCCGCGGAGGCTGGATCGGTCCCGGTGTCTTCTATGGAGGTCAAAACAGCGTGG
ATGGCGTCTCCAGGCGATCTGACGGTTCACTAAACGAGCTCTGCTTATATAGGCCTCCCACCGTACACGC
CTACCTCGACCCGGGTACCGAGCTCGACTTTCACTTTTCTCTATCACTGATAGGGAGTGGTAAACTCGAC
TTTCACTTTTCTCTATCACTGATAGGGAGTGGTAAACTCGACTTTCACTTTTCTCTATCACTGATAGGGA
GTGGTAAACTCGACTTTCACTTTTCTCTATCACTGATAGGGAGTGGTAAACTCGACTTTCACTTTTCTCT
ATCACTGATAGGGAGTGGTAAACTCGACCTATATAAGCAGAGCTCGTTTAGTGAACCGTCAGATCGCCTG
GAGACGCCATCCACGCTGTTTTGACCTCCATAGAAGACACCGGGACCGATCCAGCCTCCGCGGCCCCGAA
TTCCTGCAGCGGCCGCTCTAGAACTAGTGGATCCCCGCGGATGGTGAGCAAGGGCGAGGAGCTGTTCACC
GGGGTGGTGCCCATCCTGGTCGAGCTGGACGGCGACGTAAACGGCCACAAGTTCAGCGTGTCCGGCGAGG
GCGAGGGCGATGCCACCTACGGCAAGCTGACCCTGAAGTTCATCTGCACCACCGGCAAGCTGCCCGTGCC
CTGGCCCACCCTCGTGACCACCCTGACCTACGGCGTGCAGTGCTTCAGCCGCTACCCCGACCACATGAAG
CAGCACGACTTCTTCAAGTCCGCCATGCCCGAAGGCTACGTCCAGGAGCGCACCATCTTCTTCAAGGACG
ACGGCAACTACAAGACCCGCGCCGAGGTGAAGTTCGAGGGCGACACCCTGGTGAACCGCATCGAGCTGAA
GGGCATCGACTTCAAGGAGGACGGCAACATCCTGGGGCACAAGCTGGAGTACAACTACAACAGCCACAAC
GTCTATATCATGGCCGACAAGCAGAAGAACGGCATCAAGGTGAACTTCAAGATCCGCCACAACATCGAGG
ACGGCAGCGTGCAGCTCGCCGACCACTACCAGCAGAACACCCCCATCGGCGACGGCCCCGTGCTGCTGCC
CGACAACCACTACCTGAGCACCCAGTCCGCCCTGAGCAAAGACCCCAACGAGAAGCGCGATCACATGGTC
CTGCTGGAGTTCGTGACCGCCGCCGGGATCACTCTCGGCATGGACGAGCTGTACAAGTAACCGCAGACGC
GAATTCGATATCAAGCTTGTCGACCTAGTTCTAGAGGATCCAGACATGATAAGATACATTGATGAGTTTG
GACAAACCACAACTAGAATGCAGTGAAAAAAATGCTTTATTTGTGAAATTTGTGATGCTATTGCTTTATT
TGTAACCATTATAAGCTGCAATAAACAAGTTAACAACAACAATTGCATTCATTTTATGTTTCAGGTTCAG
GGGGAGGTGTGGGAGGTTTTTTAAAGCAAGTAAAACCTCTACAAATGTGGTATGGCTGATTATGATCCTG
CAAGCCTCGTCGTCCTGGCCGGACCACGCTATCTGTGCAAGGTCCCCGGCCCCGGACGCGCGCTCCATGA
GCAGAGCGCCCGCCGCCGAGGCGAAGACTCGGGCGGCGCCCTGCCCGTCCCACCAGGTCAACAGGCGGTA
ACCGGCCTCTTCATCGGGAATGCGCGCGACCTTCAGCATCGCCGGCATGTCCCCCTGGCGGACGGGAAGT
ATCCAGCTCGACCAAGCTGGCCGCGTCGAGTGAAGACGAAAGGGCCTCGTGATACGCCTATTTTTATAGG
TTAATGTCATGATAATAATGGTTTCTTAGACGTCAGGTGGCACTTTTCGGGGAAATGTGCGCGGAACCCC
TATTTGTTTATTTTTCTAAATACATTCAAATATGTATCCGCTCATGAGACAATAACCCTGATAAATGCTT
CAATAATATTGAAAAAGGAAGAGTATGAGTATTCAACATTTCCGTGTCGCCCTTATTCCCTTTTTTGCGG
CATTTTGCCTTCCTGTTTTTGCTCACCCAGAAACGCTGGTGAAAGTAAAAGATGCTGAAGATCAGTTGGG
TGCACGAGTGGGTTACATCGAACTGGATCTCAACAGCGGTAAGATCCTTGAGAGTTTTCGCCCCGAAGAA
CGTTTTCCAATGATGAGCACTTTTAAAGTTCTGCTATGTGGCGCGGTATTATCCCGTGTTGACGCCGGGC
AAGAGCAACTCGGTCGCCGCATACACTATTCTCAGAATGACTTGGTTGAGTACTCACCAGTCACAGAAAA
GCATCTTACGGATGGCATGACAGTAAGAGAATTATGCAGTGCTGCCATAACCATGAGTGATAACACTGCG
GCCAACTTACTTCTGACAACGATCGGAGGACCGAAGGAGCTAACCGCTTTTTTGCACAACATGGGGGATC
ATGTAACTCGCCTTGATCGTTGGGAACCGGAGCTGAATGAAGCCATACCAAACGACGAGCGTGACACCAC
GATGCCTGTAGCAATGGCAACAACGTTGCGCAAACTATTAACTGGCGAACTACTTACTCTAGCTTCCCGG
CAACAATTAATAGACTGGATGGAGGCGGATAAAGTTGCAGGACCACTTCTGCGCTCGGCCCTTCCGGCTG
GCTGGTTTATTGCTGATAAATCTGGAGCCGGTGAGCGTGGGTCTCGCGGTATCATTGCAGCACTGGGGCC
AGATGGTAAGCCCTCCCGTATCGTAGTTATCTACACGACGGGGAGTCAGGCAACTATGGATGAACGAAAT
AGACAGATCGCTGAGATAGGTGCCTCACTGATTAAGCATTGGTAACTGTCAGACCAAGTTTACTCATATA
TACTTTAGATTGATTTAAAACTTCATTTTTAATTTAAAAGGATCTAGGTGAAGATCCTTTTTGATAATCT
CATGACCAAAATCCCTTAACGTGAGTTTTCGTTCCACTGAGCGTCAGACCCCGTAGAAAAGATCAAAGGA
TCTTCTTGAGATCCTTTTTTTCTGCGCGTAATCTGCTGCTTGCAAACAAAAAAACCACCGCTACCAGCGG
TGGTTTGTTTGCCGGATCAAGAGCTACCAACTCTTTTTCCGAAGGTAACTGGCTTCAGCAGAGCGCAGAT
ACCAAATACTGTTCTTCTAGTGTAGCCGTAGTTAGGCCACCACTTCAAGAACTCTGTAGCACCGCCTACA
TACCTCGCTCTGCTAATCCTGTTACCAGTGGCTGCTGCCAGTGGCGATAAGTCGTGTCTTACCGGGTTGG
ACTCAAGACGATAGTTACCGGATAAGGCGCAGCGGTCGGGCTGAACGGGGGGTTCGTGCACACAGCCCAG
CTTGGAGCGAACGACCTACACCGAACTGAGATACCTACAGCGTGAGCTATGAGAAAGCGCCACGCTTCCC
GAAGGGAGAAAGGCGGACAGGTATCCGGTAAGCGGCAGGGTCGGAACAGGAGAGCGCACGAGGGAGCTTC
CAGGGGGAAACGCCTGGTATCTTTATAGTCCTGTCGGGTTTCGCCACCTCTGACTTGAGCGTCGATTTTT
GTGATGCTCGTCAGGGGGGCGGAGCCTATGGAAAAACGCCAGCAACGCGGCCTTTTTACGGTTCCTGGCC
TTTTGCTGGCCTTTTGCTCACATGTTCTTTCCTGCGTTATCCCCTGATTCTGTGGATAACCGTATTACCG
CCTTTGAGTGAGCTGATACCGCTCGCCGCAGCCGAACGACCGAGCGCAGCGAGTCAGTGAGCGAGGAAGC
GGAAG
Features (pLannotate 1.2.2; 17 found; start..end, strand, type, name):
      2..55      +  CDS            lacI (fragment): lac repressor; lacI; The lac repressor binds to the lac operator to inhibit transcription in E. coli. This inhibition can be relieved by adding lactose or isopropyl-β-D-thiogalactopyranoside (IPTG).
    388..443     -  polyA_signal   β-globin poly(A) signal: rabbit β-globin polyadenylation signal (Gil and Proudfoot, 1987)
    518..640     -  CDS            HBB: HBB_COLGU - Experimental evidence at transcript level: Swiss-Prot protein existence level 2. Involved in oxygen transport from the lung to the various peripheral tissues. From Colobus guereza (Mantled guereza) (Eastern black-and-white colobus monkey).
    644..1216    -  intron         β-globin intron: intron from rabbit β-globin gene
   1312..1343    -  misc_feature   MCS (fragment): pUC18/19 multiple cloning site
   1437..1475    -  promoter       minimal CMV promoter: human cytomegalovirus (CMV) immediate early promoter
   1493..1708    -  protein_bind   tetracycline response element (fragment): contains seven copies of the tetracycline operator tetO tetracycline repressor TetR
   1708..1753    +  promoter       TRE3GV promoter (fragment): 3rd-generation Tet-responsive promoter that can be activated by binding of Tet-On® 3G, optimized for retroviral and lentiviral vectors
   1829..1856    +  misc_feature   MCS (fragment): pBluescript multiple cloning site
   1861..2580    +  CDS            EGFP: the original enhanced GFP (Yang et al., 1996) mammalian codon-optimized
   2591..2613    +  misc_feature   MCS (fragment): pBluescript multiple cloning site
   2627..2761    -  polyA_signal   SV40 poly(A) signal: SV40 polyadenylation signal
   2784..2867    -  CDS            large T antigen (fragment): large T antigen from SV40 (simian virus 40)
   2861..3091    -  CDS            str (fragment): STR_KLEPN - Protein inferred from homology: Swiss-Prot protein existence level 3. The aminoglycoside phosphotransferases achieve inactivation of their antibiotic substrates by phosphorylation. From Klebsiella pneumoniae.
   3210..3314    +  promoter       AmpR promoter: bla
   3315..4175    +  CDS            AmpR: β-lactamase; bla; confers resistance to ampicillin, carbenicillin, and related antibiotics
   4346..4934    +  rep_origin     ori: high-copy-number ColE1/pMB1/pBR322/pUC origin of replication
