[The description below was written by a language model from this plasmid's Addgene catalogue record and pLannotate feature annotations shown in this document.]
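Description:
Salsa-BC160-P2F4 is a mammalian expression reporter plasmid built on the pCER206 backbone, about 5.1 kb in size, and one member of a barcoded reporter set made for the PRESTO-Salsa assay, a highly multiplexed screen of GPCR bioactivity. It is propagated in E. coli through a high-copy ColE1/pUC-type origin and selected with ampicillin via the bla gene under its own promoter. No mammalian selection marker is annotated; short fragments matching lacI, SV40 large T antigen and an aminoglycoside phosphotransferase appear to be backbone remnants rather than functional genes.

The payload is a synthetic EGFP/BC160 insert of roughly 730 bp, cloned between retained BsrGI and HindIII sites and driven by a tetracycline response element. The feature table shows a central block of tetO repeats flanked by minimal promoter elements pointing in both directions, which suggests a bidirectional Tet-responsive arrangement. On one side, a TRE3G-type promoter fragment drives mammalian codon-optimised EGFP, followed by a short polylinker region that presumably carries the BC160 barcode, although the barcode is not annotated. An SV40 polyadenylation signal lies just downstream but is annotated on the opposite strand. On the other side, a minimal CMV promoter faces a polylinker fragment, a rabbit β-globin intron, a globin exon fragment and the β-globin polyadenylation signal. No separate coding sequence is annotated in this arm.

Because TRE promoters are activated by a tetracycline-controlled transactivator, reporter transcription would depend on such a factor supplied from elsewhere; the record does not describe its source. The expressed transcript would then carry the construct-specific barcode, allowing reporter output from many pooled constructs to be distinguished by sequencing.
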