Addgene plasmid #203001: Salsa-BC160-P2F4
Purpose: Expression of barcoded reporter plasmid for PRESTO-Salsa; EGFP/BC160
Depositing lab: Noah Palm. Depositing organization: Yale University. Publication: Highly multiplexed bioactivity screening reveals human and microbiota metabolome-GPCRome interactions. Chen H, Rosen CE, Gonzalez-Hernandez JA, Song D, Potempa J, Ring AM, Palm NW. Cell. 2023 Jul 6;186(14):3095-3110.e19. doi: 10.1016/j.cell.2023.05.024. Epub 2023 Jun 14. PubMed 37321219.
Backbone
  Vector backbone: pCER206
  Vector type: Mammalian Expression
Growth in bacteria
  Bacterial resistance: Ampicillin, 100 μg/mL
  Growth temperature: 37°C
  Growth strain: DH5alpha
  Copy number: High Copy
Gene/Insert
  Gene/Insert name: EGFP/BC160
  Species: Synthetic
  Insert size (bp): 730
  Promoter: Tet Response Element (TRE)
  Cloning method: Restriction Enzyme; 5′ cloning site BsrGI (not destroyed); 3′ cloning site HindIII (not destroyed)
  Sequencing primers: 5′ Custom primer (GAAGCGCGATCACATGG)
Terms and licenses: Academic/Nonprofit Terms; Industry Terms: Not Available to Industry
How to cite: Salsa-BC160-P2F4 was a gift from Noah Palm (Addgene plasmid # 203001 ; http://n2t.net/addgene:203001 ; RRID:Addgene_203001)
