>Addgene plasmid #203001 | Salsa-BC160-P2F4 | depositor partial sequence | sequence record 393874 | BC160
CCGCAGACGC
